Addgene plasmid #27204: mdka (midkine-related growth factor)_L (OZ527)
Depositing lab: Keith Joung. Depositing organization: Massachusetts General Hospital. Publication: Rapid "open-source" engineering of customized zinc-finger nucleases for highly efficient gene modification. Maeder ML, Thibodeau-Beganny S, Osiak A, Wright DA, Anthony RM, Eichtinger M, Jiang T, Foley JE, Winfrey RJ, Townsend JA, Unger-Wallace E, Sander JD, Muller-Lerch F, Fu F, Pearlberg J, Goebel C, Dassie JP, Pruett-Miller SM, Porteus MH, Sgroi DC, Iafrate AJ, Dobbs D, McCray PB, Cathomen T, Voytas DF, Joung JK. Mol Cell. 2008 Jul 25. 31(2):294-301. 10.1016/j.molcel.2008.06.016 PubMed 18657511.
Backbone
  Vector backbone: MG414
  Backbone size w/o insert (bp): 5493
  Vector type: Zebrafish Targeting
Growth in bacteria
  Bacterial resistance: Kanamycin, 50 μg/mL
  Growth temperature: 37°C
  Growth strain: XL1 Blue
  Growth instructions: Requires a bacterial strain such as XL1 Blue, that expresses the lacIq allele of lac repressor
  Copy number: Low Copy
Gene/Insert
  Gene/Insert name: Zinc finger array targeting mdka (alt names: midkine-related growth factor; OZ527)
  Species: D. rerio (zebrafish)
  Insert size (bp): 270
  GenBank ID: ENSDARG00000036036
  Entrez Gene: mdka (a.k.a. fb05b02, fc32h11, mdk1, plei1, wu:fb05b02, wu:fc32h11, zgc:86655)
  Cloning method: Restriction Enzyme; 5′ cloning site XbaI (not destroyed); 3′ cloning site BamHI (not destroyed)
  Sequencing primers: 5′ OK.61 GGGTAGTACGATGACGGAACCTGTC
Terms and licenses: Academic/Nonprofit Terms; Industry Terms: Not Available to Industry
Depositor comments: This plasmid encodes a zinc finger array targeting half of a target sequence in the zebrafish gene mdka (see below). Please note that this plasmid does NOT contain the mdka sequence. Users must order the complementary plasmid mdka (midkine-related growth factor)_R (OZ528) [Addgene plasmid 27205] in order to create a zinc finger nuclease (ZFN) pair to introduce targeted mutations into this specific zebrafish gene. Users will also need to clone the zinc finger (ZF) insert of this plasmid into a zinc finger nuclease (ZFN) vector to express a FOKI fusion product. Examples of possible ZFN expression vectors that can be used are: pST1374 (Addgene plasmid 13426), pMLM290 (Addgene plasmid 21872), pMLM292 (Addgene plasmid 21873), pMLM800 (Addgene plasmid 27202) and pMLM802 (Addgene plasmid 27203). This zinc finger array was tested for binding activity to the sequence 5'-GAGGAGGGT-3' in a bacterial two hybrid assay, and resulted in 7.20 fold activation. However, this array has not yet been tested for activity as a zinc finger nuclease (i.e. for its ability to induce mutations at the intended locus). Scientists using this zinc finger array in a publication should notify and acknowledge NIH grant number R01 GM088040 in the publication. Other Articles: "Oligomerized pool engineering (OPEN): an 'open-source' protocol for making customized zinc-finger arrays." Maeder ML et al. (Nat Protoc. 2009 Sept 17. 4(10):1471-1501. Pubmed ID: 19798082 "Targeted mutagenesis in zebrafish using customized zinc-finger nucleases." Foley JE et al. (Nat Protoc. 2009 Dec 3. 4(12):1855-1867. Pubmed ID: 20010934
How to cite: mdka (midkine-related growth factor)_L (OZ527) was a gift from Keith Joung (Addgene plasmid # 27204 ; http://n2t.net/addgene:27204 ; RRID:Addgene_27204)
