[The description below was written by a language model from this plasmid's Addgene catalogue record.]
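Description:
mdka (midkine-related growth factor)_L (OZ527) is a low-copy bacterial plasmid built on the MG414 backbone (about 5.5 kb without insert) and selected with kanamycin. It carries a roughly 270 bp insert encoding an engineered zinc finger array, placed between XbaI and BamHI sites that both remain intact. The record notes that the plasmid must be maintained in a host expressing the lacIq allele of the lac repressor, which suggests lac-regulated expression of the array. However, the promoter, origin of replication and any fusion partner in the backbone are not stated, and no feature table is available.

The array is the "left" half of a prospective zinc finger nuclease pair directed at the zebrafish gene mdka, produced through the open-source OPEN selection approach for customized zinc finger arrays. The plasmid does not contain any mdka sequence; it encodes only the DNA-binding protein module that recognizes a nine-base-pair half-site in that gene. In a bacterial two-hybrid assay, the array gave 7.2-fold activation on its target half-site. It has not been tested as a nuclease, so its ability to induce mutations at the locus is unproven.

The plasmid serves as a source clone rather than a ready-to-use reagent. The zinc finger coding fragment has to be subcloned, conveniently via the retained XbaI and BamHI sites, into a separate expression vector that supplies the FokI cleavage domain. It must then be paired with the complementary "right" array (OZ528), so that the two FokI fusions can together cut the site and introduce targeted mutations in zebrafish mdka.
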