>Addgene plasmid #27204 | mdka (midkine-related growth factor)_L (OZ527) | addgene partial sequence | sequence record 33599 | 27204 with OK.61 (5' GGGTAGTACGATGACGGAACCTGTC 3')
AGAATTTATAGGAATCATTGTGCAAAGGCCCTGAGAAAAATCCAAGCTTTGGCGGCCGCTGACTACAAAG
ACGATGATGACAAATCTAGACCCGGGGAGCGCCCCTTCCAGTGTCGCATTTGCATGCGGAACTTTTCGAT
CCCGAACCACCTTGCCCGCCATACCCGTACTCATACCGGTGAAAAACCGTTTCAGTGTCGGATCTGTATG
CGAAATTTCTCCCGGATGGACGGCTTGCACAGGCATCTACGTACGCACACCGGCGAGAGGCCATTCCAAT
GCCGAATATGCATGCGCAACTTCAGTCGGGAGGACAACCTGGGGAGGCACCTAAAAACCCACCTGAGGGG
ATCCTCTGCACAGTAGTAACTAGAGACTAGAAAAAGGCCGACAAGTCCCGCTCCGCTGAAGATCCTGGCG
TAATAGCGAAGAGGCCCGCACCGATCGCCCTTCCCAACAGTTGCGCAGCCTGAATGGCGAATGGG
[124 nt withheld, positions 486-609]
C
[91 nt withheld, positions 611-701]
A
[49 nt withheld, positions 703-751]
CCTTTGACGTTGGAGTCCACGTTCTTTAATAGT
